>Addgene plasmid #35502 | pAAV-CaMKIIa-hChR2(C128S/D156A)-mCherry | depositor full sequence | sequence record 43568 | pAAV-CaMKIIa-hChR2(C128S/D156A)-mCherry sequence 7031 bps
CCTGCAGGCAGCTGCGCGCTCGCTCGCTCACTGAGGCCGCCCGGGCAAAGCCCGGGCGTCGGGCGACCTT
TGGTCGCCCGGCCTCAGTGAGCGAGCGAGCGCGCAGAGAGGGAGTGGCCAACTCCATCACTAGGGGTTCC
TGCGGCCGCACGCGTTTAACATTATGGCCTTAGGTCACTTCATCTCCATGGGGTTCTTCTTCTGATTTTC
TAGAAAATGAGATGGGGGTGCAGAGAGCTTCCTCAGTGACCTGCCCAGGGTCACATCAGAAATGTCAGAG
CTAGAACTTGAACTCAGATTACTAATCTTAAATTCCATGCCTTGGGGGCATGCAAGTACGATATACAGAA
GGAGTGAACTCATTAGGGCAGATGACCAATGAGTTTAGGAAAGAAGAGTCCAGGGCAGGGTACATCTACA
CCACCCGCCCAGCCCTGGGTGAGTCCAGCCACGTTCACCTCATTATAGTTGCCTCTCTCCAGTCCTACCT
TGACGGGAAGCACAAGCAGAAACTGGGACAGGAGCCCCAGGAGACCAAATCTTCATGGTCCCTCTGGGAG
GATGGGTGGGGAGAGCTGTGGCAGAGGCCTCAGGAGGGGCCCTGCTGCTCAGTGGTGACAGATAGGGGTG
AGAAAGCAGACAGAGTCATTCCGTCAGCATTCTGGGTCTGTTTGGTACTTCTTCTCACGCTAAGGTGGCG
GTGTGATATGCACAATGGCTAAAAAGCAGGGAGAGCTGGAAAGAAACAAGGACAGAGACAGAGGCCAAGT
CAACCAGACCAATTCCCAGAGGAAGCAAAGAAACCATTACAGAGACTACAAGGGGGAAGGGAAGGAGAGA
TGAATTAGCTTCCCCTGTAAACCTTAGAACCCAGCTGTTGCCAGGGCAACGGGGCAATACCTGTCTCTTC
AGAGGAGATGAAGTTGCCAGGGTAACTACATCCTGTCTTTCTCAAGGACCATCCCAGAATGTGGCACCCA
CTAGCCGTTACCATAGCAACTGCCTCTTTGCCCCACTTAATCCCATCCCGTCTGTTAAAAGGGCCCTATA
GTTGGAGGTGGGGGAGGTAGGAAGAGCGATGATCACTTGTGGACTAAGTTTGTTCGCATCCCCTTCTCCA
ACCCCCTCAGTACATCACCCTGGGGGAACAGGGTCCACTTGCTCCTGGGCCCACACAGTCCTGCAGTATT
GTGTATATAAGGCCAGGGCAAAGAGGAGCAGGTTTTAAAGTGAAAGGCAGGCAGGTGTTGGGGAGGCAGT
TACCGGGGCAACGGGAACAGGGCGTTTCGGAGGTGGTTGCCATGGGGACCTGGATGCTGACGAAGGCTCG
CGAGGCTGTGAGCAGCCACAGTGCCCTGCTCAGAAGCCCCAAGCTCGTCAGTCAAGCCGGTTCTCCGTTT
GCACTCAGGAGCACGGGCAGGCGAGTGGCCCCTAGTTCTGGGGGCAGCTCTAGAGCGGTACCGGATCCCC
GGGTACCGGTGCCACCATGGACTATGGCGGCGCTTTGTCTGCCGTCGGACGCGAACTTTTGTTCGTTACT
AATCCTGTGGTGGTGAACGGGTCCGTCCTGGTCCCTGAGGATCAATGTTACTGTGCCGGATGGATTGAAT
CTCGCGGCACGAACGGCGCTCAGACCGCGTCAAATGTCCTGCAGTGGCTTGCAGCAGGATTCAGCATTTT
GCTGCTGATGTTCTATGCCTACCAAACCTGGAAATCTACATGCGGCTGGGAGGAGATCTATGTGTGCGCC
ATTGAAATGGTTAAGGTGATTCTCGAGTTCTTTTTTGAGTTTAAGAATCCCTCTATGCTCTACCTTGCCA
CAGGACACCGGGTGCAGTGGCTGCGCTATGCAGAGTGGCTGCTCACTTCTCCTGTCATCCTTATCCACCT
GAGCAACCTCACCGGCCTGAGCAACGACTACAGCAGGAGAACCATGGGACTCCTTGTCTCAGCCATCGGG
ACTATCGTGTGGGGGGCTACCAGCGCCATGGCAACCGGCTATGTTAAAGTCATCTTCTTTTGTCTTGGAT
TGTGCTATGGCGCGAACACATTTTTTCACGCCGCCAAAGCATATATCGAGGGTTATCATACTGTGCCAAA
GGGTCGGTGCCGCCAGGTCGTGACCGGCATGGCATGGCTGTTTTTCGTGAGCTGGGGTATGTTCCCAATT
CTCTTCATTTTGGGGCCCGAAGGTTTTGGCGTCCTGAGCGTCTATGGCTCCACCGTAGGTCACACGATTA
TTGATCTGATGAGTAAAAATTGTTGGGGGTTGTTGGGACACTACCTGCGCGTCCTGATCCACGAGCACAT
ATTGATTCACGGAGATATCCGCAAAACCACCAAACTGAACATCGGCGGAACGGAGATCGAGGTCGAGACT
CTCGTCGAAGACGAAGCCGAGGCCGGAGCCGTGCCAGCGGCCGCCGTGAGCAAGGGCGAGGAGGATAACA
TGGCCATCATCAAGGAGTTCATGCGCTTCAAGGTGCACATGGAGGGCTCCGTGAACGGCCACGAGTTCGA
GATCGAGGGCGAGGGCGAGGGCCGCCCCTACGAGGGCACCCAGACCGCCAAGCTGAAGGTGACCAAGGGT
GGCCCCCTGCCCTTCGCCTGGGACATCCTGTCCCCTCAGTTCATGTACGGCTCCAAGGCCTACGTGAAGC
ACCCCGCCGACATCCCCGACTACTTGAAGCTGTCCTTCCCCGAGGGCTTCAAGTGGGAGCGCGTGATGAA
CTTCGAGGACGGCGGCGTGGTGACCGTGACCCAGGACTCCTCCCTGCAGGACGGCGAGTTCATCTACAAG
GTGAAGCTGCGCGGCACCAACTTCCCCTCCGACGGCCCCGTAATGCAGAAGAAGACCATGGGCTGGGAGG
CCTCCTCCGAGCGGATGTACCCCGAGGACGGCGCCCTGAAGGGCGAGATCAAGCAGAGGCTGAAGCTGAA
GGACGGCGGCCACTACGACGCTGAGGTCAAGACCACCTACAAGGCCAAGAAGCCCGTGCAGCTGCCCGGC
GCCTACAACGTCAACATCAAGTTGGACATCACCTCCCACAACGAGGACTACACCATCGTGGAACAGTACG
AACGCGCCGAGGGCCGCCACTCCACCGGCGGCATGGACGAGCTGTACAAGTAAGAATTCGATATCAAGCT
TATCGATAATCAACCTCTGGATTACAAAATTTGTGAAAGATTGACTGGTATTCTTAACTATGTTGCTCCT
TTTACGCTATGTGGATACGCTGCTTTAATGCCTTTGTATCATGCTATTGCTTCCCGTATGGCTTTCATTT
TCTCCTCCTTGTATAAATCCTGGTTGCTGTCTCTTTATGAGGAGTTGTGGCCCGTTGTCAGGCAACGTGG
CGTGGTGTGCACTGTGTTTGCTGACGCAACCCCCACTGGTTGGGGCATTGCCACCACCTGTCAGCTCCTT
TCCGGGACTTTCGCTTTCCCCCTCCCTATTGCCACGGCGGAACTCATCGCCGCCTGCCTTGCCCGCTGCT
GGACAGGGGCTCGGCTGTTGGGCACTGACAATTCCGTGGTGTTGTCGGGGAAATCATCGTCCTTTCCTTG
GCTGCTCGCCTGTGTTGCCACCTGGATTCTGCGCGGGACGTCCTTCTGCTACGTCCCTTCGGCCCTCAAT
CCAGCGGACCTTCCTTCCCGCGGCCTGCTGCCGGCTCTGCGGCCTCTTCCGCGTCTTCGCCTTCGCCCTC
AGACGAGTCGGATCTCCCTTTGGGCCGCCTCCCCGCATCGATACCGAGCGCTGCTCGAGAGATCTACGGG
TGGCATCCCTGTGACCCCTCCCCAGTGCCTCTCCTGGCCCTGGAAGTTGCCACTCCAGTGCCCACCAGCC
TTGTCCTAATAAAATTAAGTTGCATCATTTTGTCTGACTAGGTGTCCTTCTATAATATTATGGGGTGGAG
GGGGGTGGTATGGAGCAAGGGGCAAGTTGGGAAGACAACCTGTAGGGCCTGCGGGGTCTATTGGGAACCA
AGCTGGAGTGCAGTGGCACAATCTTGGCTCACTGCAATCTCCGCCTCCTGGGTTCAAGCGATTCTCCTGC
CTCAGCCTCCCGAGTTGTTGGGATTCCAGGCATGCATGACCAGGCTCAGCTAATTTTTGTTTTTTTGGTA
GAGACGGGGTTTCACCATATTGGCCAGGCTGGTCTCCAACTCCTAATCTCAGGTGATCTACCCACCTTGG
CCTCCCAAATTGCTGGGATTACAGGCGTGAACCACTGCTCCCTTCCCTGTCCTTCTGATTTTGTAGGTAA
CCACGTGCGGACCGAGCGGCCGCAGGAACCCCTAGTGATGGAGTTGGCCACTCCCTCTCTGCGCGCTCGC
TCGCTCACTGAGGCCGGGCGACCAAAGGTCGCCCGACGCCCGGGCTTTGCCCGGGCGGCCTCAGTGAGCG
AGCGAGCGCGCAGCTGCCTGCAGGGGCGCCTGATGCGGTATTTTCTCCTTACGCATCTGTGCGGTATTTC
ACACCGCATA
[142 nt withheld, positions 4491-4632]
C
[141 nt withheld, positions 4634-4774]
CCTTTGACGTTGGAGTCCACGTTCTTT
[37 nt withheld, positions 4802-4838]
ACCCTATCTCGGGCTATTCTTTTGATTTATAAGGGATTTTGCCGATTTCGGCCTATTGGTTAAAAAATGA
GCTGATTTAACAAAAATTTAACGCGAATTTTAACAAAATATTAACGTTTACAATTTTATGGTGCACTCTC
AGTACAATCTGCTCTGATGCCGCATAGTTAAGCCAGCCCCGACACCCGCCAACACCCGCTGACGCGCCCT
GACGGGCTTGTCTGCTCCCGGCATCCGCTTACAGACAAGCTGTGACCGTCTCCGGGAGCTGCATGTGTCA
GAGGTTTTCACCGTCATCACCGAAACGCGCGAGACGAAAGGGCCTCGTGATACGCCTATTTTTATAGGTT
AATGTCATGATAATAATGGTTTCTTAGACGTCAGGTGGCACTTTTCGGGGAAATGTGCGCGGAACCCCTA
TTTGTTTATTTTTCTAAATACATTCAAATATGTATCCGCTCATGAGACAATAACCCTGATAAATGCTTCA
ATAATATTGAAAAAGGAAGAGTATGAGTATTCAACATTTCCGTGTCGCCCTTATTCCCTTTTTTGCGGCA
TTTTGCCTTCCTGTTTTTGCTCACCCAGAAACGCTGGTGAAAGTAAAAGATGCTGAAGATCAGTTGGGTG
CACGAGTGGGTTACATCGAACTGGATCTCAACAGCGGTAAGATCCTTGAGAGTTTTCGCCCCGAAGAACG
TTTTCCAATGATGAGCACTTTTAAAGTTCTGCTATGTGGCGCGGTATTATCCCGTATTGACGCCGGGCAA
GAGCAACTCGGTCGCCGCATACACTATTCTCAGAATGACTTGGTTGAGTACTCACCAGTCACAGAAAAGC
ATCTTACGGATGGCATGACAGTAAGAGAATTATGCAGTGCTGCCATAACCATGAGTGATAACACTGCGGC
CAACTTACTTCTGACAACGATCGGAGGACCGAAGGAGCTAACCGCTTTTTTGCACAACATGGGGGATCAT
GTAACTCGCCTTGATCGTTGGGAACCGGAGCTGAATGAAGCCATACCAAACGACGAGCGTGACACCACGA
TGCCTGTAGCAATGGCAACAACGTTGCGCAAACTATTAACTGGCGAACTACTTACTCTAGCTTCCCGGCA
ACAATTAATAGACTGGATGGAGGCGGATAAAGTTGCAGGACCACTTCTGCGCTCGGCCCTTCCGGCTGGC
TGGTTTATTGCTGATAAATCTGGAGCCGGTGAGCGTGGGTCTCGCGGTATCATTGCAGCACTGGGGCCAG
ATGGTAAGCCCTCCCGTATCGTAGTTATCTACACGACGGGGAGTCAGGCAACTATGGATGAACGAAATAG
ACAGATCGCTGAGATAGGTGCCTCACTGATTAAGCATTGGTAACTGTCAGACCAAGTTTACTCATATATA
CTTTAGATTGATTTAAAACTTCATTTTTAATTTAAAAGGATCTAGGTGAAGATCCTTTTTGATAATCTCA
TGACCAAAATCCCTTAACGTGAGTTTTCGTTCCACTGAGCGTCAGACCCCGTAGAAAAGATCAAAGGATC
TTCTTGAGATCCTTTTTTTCTGCGCGTAATCTGCTGCTTGCAAACAAAAAAACCACCGCTACCAGCGGTG
GTTTGTTTGCCGGATCAAGAGCTACCAACTCTTTTTCCGAAGGTAACTGGCTTCAGCAGAGCGCAGATAC
CAAATACTGTCCTTCTAGTGTAGCCGTAGTTAGGCCACCACTTCAAGAACTCTGTAGCACCGCCTACATA
CCTCGCTCTGCTAATCCTGTTACCAGTGGCTGCTGCCAGTGGCGATAAGTCGTGTCTTACCGGGTTGGAC
TCAAGACGATAGTTACCGGATAAGGCGCAGCGGTCGGGCTGAACGGGGGGTTCGTGCACACAGCCCAGCT
TGGAGCGAACGACCTACACCGAACTGAGATACCTACAGCGTGAGCTATGAGAAAGCGCCACGCTTCCCGA
AGGGAGAAAGGCGGACAGGTATCCGGTAAGCGGCAGGGTCGGAACAGGAGAGCGCACGAGGGAGCTTCCA
GGGGGAAACGCCTGGTATCTTTATAGTCCTGTCGGGTTTCGCCACCTCTGACTTGAGCGTCGATTTTTGT
GATGCTCGTCAGGGGGGCGGAGCCTATGGAAAAACGCCAGCAACGCGGCCTTTTTACGGTTCCTGGCCTT
TTGCTGGCCTTTTGCTCACATGT
Features (pLannotate 1.2.2; 15 found; start..end, strand, type, name):
      1..141     -  repeat_region  AAV2 ITR: inverted terminal repeat of adeno-associated virus serotype 2 inverted
    160..1448    +  promoter       CaMKII promoter: promoter for the mouse calcium/calmodulin-dependent kinase II α subunit
   1487..2413    +  CDS            ChR2(H134R): H134R mutant of an N-terminal fragment of channelrhodopsin-2 from the alga Chlamydomonas reinhardtii (Nagel et al., 2005) blue light-activated cation channel
   2426..3132    +  CDS            mCherry (fragment): monomeric derivative of DsRed fluorescent protein (Shaner et al., 2004) mammalian codon-optimized
   3134..3158    +  misc_feature   MCS (fragment): pBluescript multiple cloning site
   3158..3746    +  misc_feature   WPRE: woodchuck hepatitis virus posttranscriptional regulatory element
   3778..4254    +  polyA_signal   hGH poly(A) signal: human growth hormone polyadenylation signal
   4294..4434    +  repeat_region  AAV2 ITR: inverted terminal repeat of adeno-associated virus serotype 2 inverted
   4439..4490    -  misc_feature   bom (fragment): basis of mobility region from pBR322
   4509..4889    +  rep_origin     M13 ori (sequence partly withheld): M13 bacteriophage origin of replication; arrow indicates direction of (+) strand synthesis
   4965..5014    -  misc_feature   bom (fragment): basis of mobility region from pBR322
   5116..5151    -  CDS            rop (fragment): Rop protein, which maintains plasmids at low copy number; rop
   5246..5350    +  promoter       AmpR promoter: bla
   5351..6211    +  CDS            AmpR: β-lactamase; bla; confers resistance to ampicillin, carbenicillin, and related antibiotics
   6382..6970    +  rep_origin     ori: high-copy-number ColE1/pMB1/pBR322/pUC origin of replication
