[The description below was written by a language model from this plasmid's Addgene catalogue record, the feature table of its GenBank file and pLannotate feature annotations shown in this document.]
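Description:
pAAV-CaMKIIa-hChR2(C128S/D156A)-mCherry is an adeno-associated virus transfer plasmid (about 7 kb) for neuronal expression of the stabilized step function opsin (SSFO). It is propagated in bacteria as a high-copy plasmid through a ColE1/pUC-type origin with ampicillin selection (AmpR under its own bla promoter), and the backbone also carries an M13/f1-type phage origin. The expression cassette sits between two AAV2 inverted terminal repeats, which are the cis elements needed for replication and packaging of the intervening DNA into recombinant AAV particles when rep, cap and helper functions are supplied in trans.

Within the ITRs, the mouse CaMKIIα promoter drives a humanized channelrhodopsin-2 fragment from Chlamydomonas reinhardtii carrying the C128S and D156A substitutions, fused at its C terminus to mCherry for fluorescent identification of expressing cells. The automated annotation labels this coding region as ChR2(H134R), which probably reflects the closest database match rather than the actual variant; the catalogue record specifies the C128S/D156A double mutant. A WPRE downstream of the fusion enhances transcript stability and expression, and the human growth hormone polyadenylation signal terminates the message.

According to the depositor, the two mutations stabilize the conducting state so that a brief blue light pulse opens the channel, which then deactivates with a time constant of nearly 30 minutes, and it can be closed early with yellow (590 nm) light. This allows low-power activation, and behavioural testing without a tethered light source. The separate GenBank record held for this plasmid covers only a 476 bp unannotated portion and adds no feature information.
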