Addgene plasmid #35502: pAAV-CaMKIIa-hChR2(C128S/D156A)-mCherry
Purpose: AAV expression of CaMKII-driven stabilized step function opsin (SSFO) for optogenetic activation.
Depositing lab: Karl Deisseroth. Depositing organization: Stanford University. Publication: Neocortical excitation/inhibition balance in information processing and social dysfunction. Yizhar O, Fenno LE, Prigge M, Schneider F, Davidson TJ, O'Shea DJ, Sohal VS, Goshen I, Finkelstein J, Paz JT, Stehfest K, Fudim R, Ramakrishnan C, Huguenard JR, Hegemann P, Deisseroth K. Nature. 2011 Jul 27;477(7363):171-8. doi: 10.1038/nature10360. PubMed 21796121.
Backbone
  Vector backbone: pAAV
  Backbone size w/o insert (bp): 5385
  Modifications to backbone: Addition of a CaMKIIa promoter and a WPRE
  Vector type: Mammalian Expression, AAV
Growth in bacteria
  Bacterial resistance: Ampicillin, 100 μg/mL
  Growth temperature: 37°C
  Growth strain: Stbl3
  Copy number: High Copy
Gene/Insert
  Gene/Insert name: hChR2(C128S/D156A)-mCherry (alt name: SSFO-mCherry)
  Species: Chlamydomonas reinhardtii
  Insert size (bp): 1646
  Mutation: C128S and D156A
  Promoter: CaMKIIa
  Tag / fusion protein: mCherry (C terminal on insert)
  Cloning method: Restriction Enzyme; 5′ cloning site BamHI (not destroyed); 3′ cloning site EcoRI (not destroyed)
  Sequencing primers: 5′ AGTCCTGCAGTATTGTGTAT; 3′ GCAATAGCATGATACAAAGG
Terms and licenses: Academic/Nonprofit Terms; Industry Terms: Not Available to Industry
Depositor comments: ChR2 variant harboring two amino acid substitutions which act to stabilize the conducting state of the channel to deactivate with a time constant of nearly 30 minutes following a brief pulse of activating blue light. Like previously published step function opsins, this stabilized step function opsin (SSFO) may be deactivated using yellow light (590nm). The stabilized open state of the channel allows for both lower power activation, meaning in some circumstances the light delivery system need not penetrate the brain, as well as for behavior in the absence of a tethered laser or other light delivery system.
How to cite: pAAV-CaMKIIa-hChR2(C128S/D156A)-mCherry was a gift from Karl Deisseroth (Addgene plasmid # 35502 ; http://n2t.net/addgene:35502 ; RRID:Addgene_35502)
