LOCUS       Exported 476 bp ds-DNA linear SYN 22-MAY-2021
DEFINITION  AAV expression of CaMKII-driven stabilized step function opsin
            (SSFO) for optogenetic activation..
ACCESSION   .
VERSION     .
KEYWORDS    pAAV-CaMKIIa-hChR2(C128S/D156A)-mCherry
SOURCE      synthetic DNA construct
  ORGANISM  synthetic DNA construct
REFERENCE   1 (bases 1 to 476)
  AUTHORS   Yizhar O, Fenno LE, Prigge M, Schneider F, Davidson TJ, O'Shea DJ,
            Sohal VS, Goshen I, Finkelstein J, Paz JT, Stehfest K, Fudim R,
            Ramakrishnan C, Huguenard JR, Hegemann P, Deisseroth K
  TITLE     Neocortical excitation/inhibition balance in information processing
            and social dysfunction.
  JOURNAL   Nature. 2011 Jul 27;477(7363):171-8. doi: 10.1038/nature10360.
  PUBMED    21796121
REFERENCE   2 (bases 1 to 476)
  AUTHORS   .
  TITLE     Direct Submission
  JOURNAL   Exported May 22, 2021 from SnapGene Server 1.1.58
            http://www.snapgene.com
FEATURES             Location/Qualifiers
     source          1..476
                     /organism="synthetic DNA construct"
                     /mol_type="other DNA"
ORIGIN
        1 gcgcatgaac tccttgatga tggccatgtt atcctcctcg cccttgctca cggcggccgc
       61 tggcacggct ccggcctcgg cttcgtcttc gacgagagtc tcgacctcga tctccgttcc
      121 gccgatgttc agtttggtgg ttttgcggat atctccgtga atcaatatgt gctcgtggat
      181 caggacgcgc aggtagtgtc ccaacaaccc ccaacaattt ttactcatca gatcaataat
      241 cgtgtgacct acggtggagc catagacgct caggacgcca aaaccttcgg gccccaaaat
      301 gaagagaatt gggaacatac cccagctcac gaaaaacagc catgccatgc cggtcacgac
      361 ctggcggcac cgaccctttg gcacagtatg ataaccctcg atatatgctt tggcggcgtg
      421 aaaaaatgtg ttcgcgccat agcacaatcc aagacaaaag aagatgactt taacat
//
