>Addgene plasmid #35502 | pAAV-CaMKIIa-hChR2(C128S/D156A)-mCherry | addgene partial sequence | sequence record 45042 | pBR322ori-F
TGAGCGTCGATTTTTGTGATGCTCGTCAGGGGGGCGGAGCCTATGGAAAAACGCCAGCAACGCGGCCTTT
TTACGGTTCCTGGCCTTTTGCTGGCCTTTTGCTCACATGTCCTGCAGGCAGCTGCGCGCTCGCTC
