>Addgene plasmid #35502 | pAAV-CaMKIIa-hChR2(C128S/D156A)-mCherry | addgene partial sequence | sequence record 46154 | mCaMKIIa-pro-F2 5'-GGCAAAGAGGAGCAGGTTTT
CAGTTACCGGGGCAACGGGAACAGGGCGTTTCGGAGGTGGTTGCCATGGGGACCTGGATGCTGACGAAGG
CTCGCGAGGCTGTGAGCAGCCACAGTGCCCTGCTCAGAAGCCCCAAGCTCGTCAGTCAAGCCGGTTCTCC
GTTTGCACTCAGGAGCACGGGCAGGCGAGTGGCCCCTAGTTCTGGGGGCAGCTCTAGAGCGGTACCGGAT
CCCCGGGTACCGGTGCCACCATGGACTATGGCGGCGCTTTGTCTGCCGTCGGACGCGAACTTTTGTTCGT
TACTAATCCTGTGGTGGTGAACGGGTCCGTCCTGGTCCCTGAGGATCAATGTTACTGTGCCGGATGGATT
GAATCTCGCGGCACGAACGGCGCTCAGACCGCGTCAAATGTCCTGCAGTGGCTTGCAGCAGGATTCAGCA
TTTTGCTGCTGATGTTCTATGCCTACCAAACCTGGAAATCTACATGCGGCTGGGAGGAGATCTATGTGTG
CGCCATTGAAATGGTTAAGGTGATTCTCGAGTTCTTTTTTGAGTTTAAGAATCCCTCTATGCTCTACCTT
GCCACAGGACACCGGGTGCAGTGGCTGCGCTATGCAGAGTGGCTGCTCACTTCTCCTGTCATCCTTATCC
ACCTGAGCAACCTCACCGGCCTGAGCAACGACTACAGCAGGAGAACCATGGGACTCCTTGTCTCAGCCAT
CGGGACTATCGTGTGGGGGGCTACCAGCGCCATGGCAACCGGCTATGTTAAAGTCATCTTCTTTTGTCTT
GGATTGTGCTATGGCGCGAACACATTTTTTCACGCCGCCAAAGCATATATCGAGGGTTATCATACTGTGC
CAAAGGGTCGGTGCCGCCAGGTCGTGACCGGCATGGCATGGCTGTTTTTCGT
